>Addgene plasmid #81255 | Construct 33 - NFKBRp_Cas9_3xNLS_p2a-puroR | depositor full sequence | sequence record 155362 | Construct 33 - NFKBRp_Cas9_3xNLS_p2a-puroR sequence 13122 bps
GTTGCTCTGGAAAACTCATTTGCACCACTGCTGTGCCTTGGAATGCTAGTTGGAGTAATAAATCTCTGGA
ACAGATTTGGAATCACACGACCTGGATGGAGTGGGACAGAGAAATTAACAATTACACAAGCTTAATACAC
TCCTTAATTGAAGAATCGCAAAACCAGCAAGAAAAGAATGAACAAGAATTATTGGAATTAGATAAATGGG
CAAGTTTGTGGAATTGGTTTAACATAACAAATTGGCTGTGGTATATAAAATTATTCATAATGATAGTAGG
AGGCTTGGTAGGTTTAAGAATAGTTTTTGCTGTACTTTCTATAGTGAATAGAGTTAGGCAGGGATATTCA
CCATTATCGTTTCAGACCCACCTCCCAACCCCGAGGGGACCCGACAGGCCCGAAGGAATAGAAGAAGAAG
GTGGAGAGAGAGACAGAGACAGATCCATTCGATTAGTGAACGGATCGGCACTGCGTGCGCCAATTCTGCA
GACAAATGGCAGTATTCATCCACAATTTTAAAAGAAAAGGGGGGATTGGGGGGTACAGTGCAGGGGAAAG
AATAGTAGACATAATAGCAACAGACATACAAACTAAAGAATTACAAAAACAAATTACAAAAATTCAAAAT
TTTCGGGTTTATTACAGGGACAGCAGAGATCCAGTTTGGTTAATTAATGGCTCCGAATTCGCCCTTCAGG
TCCGAGGTTCTAGACAGGTGCCAGAACATTTCTCTATCGATAGGTACCGGGGACTTTCCGGGAATTTCCG
GGGACTTTCCGGGAATTTCCGGGAATTTCCGGGGACTTTCCGGGAATTTCCGGGGACTTTCCGGGAATTT
CCAGATCTGGCCTCGGCGGCCAAGCTTGCTAGCGGGGGGCTATAAAAGGGGGTGGGGGCGTTCGTCCTCA
CTCTAGTTCTGCGATCTAAGTAAGCTTGGCATTACCGGTCGCCAACGCGTGCCACCATGGACAAGAAGTA
CAGCATCGGCCTGGACATCGGCACCAACTCTGTGGGCTGGGCCGTGATCACCGACGAGTACAAGGTGCCC
AGCAAGAAATTCAAGGTGCTGGGCAACACCGACCGGCACAGCATCAAGAAGAACCTGATCGGAGCCCTGC
TGTTCGACAGCGGCGAAACAGCCGAGGCCACCCGGCTGAAGAGAACCGCCAGAAGAAGATACACCAGACG
GAAGAACCGGATCTGCTATCTGCAAGAGATCTTCAGCAACGAGATGGCCAAGGTGGACGACAGCTTCTTC
CACAGACTGGAAGAGTCCTTCCTGGTGGAAGAGGATAAGAAGCACGAGCGGCACCCCATCTTCGGCAACA
TCGTGGACGAGGTGGCCTACCACGAGAAGTACCCCACCATCTACCACCTGAGAAAGAAACTGGTGGACAG
CACCGACAAGGCCGACCTGCGGCTGATCTATCTGGCCCTGGCCCACATGATCAAGTTCCGGGGCCACTTC
CTGATCGAGGGCGACCTGAACCCCGACAACAGCGACGTGGACAAGCTGTTCATCCAGCTGGTGCAGACCT
ACAACCAGCTGTTCGAGGAAAACCCCATCAACGCCAGCGGCGTGGACGCCAAGGCCATCCTGTCTGCCAG
ACTGAGCAAGAGCAGACGGCTGGAAAATCTGATCGCCCAGCTGCCCGGCGAGAAGAAGAATGGCCTGTTC
GGAAACCTGATTGCCCTGAGCCTGGGCCTGACCCCCAACTTCAAGAGCAACTTCGACCTGGCCGAGGATG
CCAAACTGCAGCTGAGCAAGGACACCTACGACGACGACCTGGACAACCTGCTGGCCCAGATCGGCGACCA
GTACGCCGACCTGTTTCTGGCCGCCAAGAACCTGTCCGACGCCATCCTGCTGAGCGACATCCTGAGAGTG
AACACCGAGATCACCAAGGCCCCCCTGAGCGCCTCTATGATCAAGAGATACGACGAGCACCACCAGGACC
TGACCCTGCTGAAAGCTCTCGTGCGGCAGCAGCTGCCTGAGAAGTACAAAGAGATTTTCTTCGACCAGAG
CAAGAACGGCTACGCCGGCTACATTGACGGCGGAGCCAGCCAGGAAGAGTTCTACAAGTTCATCAAGCCC
ATCCTGGAAAAGATGGACGGCACCGAGGAACTGCTCGTGAAGCTGAACAGAGAGGACCTGCTGCGGAAGC
AGCGGACCTTCGACAACGGCAGCATCCCCCACCAGATCCACCTGGGAGAGCTGCACGCCATTCTGCGGCG
GCAGGAAGATTTTTACCCATTCCTGAAGGACAACCGGGAAAAGATCGAGAAGATCCTGACCTTCCGCATC
CCCTACTACGTGGGCCCTCTGGCCAGGGGAAACAGCAGATTCGCCTGGATGACCAGAAAGAGCGAGGAAA
CCATCACCCCCTGGAACTTCGAGGAAGTGGTGGACAAGGGCGCTTCCGCCCAGAGCTTCATCGAGCGGAT
GACCAACTTCGATAAGAACCTGCCCAACGAGAAGGTGCTGCCCAAGCACAGCCTGCTGTACGAGTACTTC
ACCGTGTATAACGAGCTGACCAAAGTGAAATACGTGACCGAGGGAATGAGAAAGCCCGCCTTCCTGAGCG
GCGAGCAGAAAAAGGCCATCGTGGACCTGCTGTTCAAGACCAACCGGAAAGTGACCGTGAAGCAGCTGAA
AGAGGACTACTTCAAGAAAATCGAGTGCTTCGACTCCGTGGAAATCTCCGGCGTGGAAGATCGGTTCAAC
GCCTCCCTGGGCACATACCACGATCTGCTGAAAATTATCAAGGACAAGGACTTCCTGGACAATGAGGAAA
ACGAGGACATTCTGGAAGATATCGTGCTGACCCTGACACTGTTTGAGGACAGAGAGATGATCGAGGAACG
GCTGAAAACCTATGCCCACCTGTTCGACGACAAAGTGATGAAGCAGCTGAAGCGGCGGAGATACACCGGC
TGGGGCAGGCTGAGCCGGAAGCTGATCAACGGCATCCGGGACAAGCAGTCCGGCAAGACAATCCTGGATT
TCCTGAAGTCCGACGGCTTCGCCAACAGAAACTTCATGCAGCTGATCCACGACGACAGCCTGACCTTTAA
AGAGGACATCCAGAAAGCCCAGGTGTCCGGCCAGGGCGATAGCCTGCACGAGCACATTGCCAATCTGGCC
GGCAGCCCCGCCATTAAGAAGGGCATCCTGCAGACAGTGAAGGTGGTGGACGAGCTCGTGAAAGTGATGG
GCCGGCACAAGCCCGAGAACATCGTGATCGAAATGGCCAGAGAGAACCAGACCACCCAGAAGGGACAGAA
GAACAGCCGCGAGAGAATGAAGCGGATCGAAGAGGGCATCAAAGAGCTGGGCAGCCAGATCCTGAAAGAA
CACCCCGTGGAAAACACCCAGCTGCAGAACGAGAAGCTGTACCTGTACTACCTGCAGAATGGGCGGGATA
TGTACGTGGACCAGGAACTGGACATCAACCGGCTGTCCGACTACGATGTGGACCATATCGTGCCTCAGAG
CTTTCTGAAGGACGACTCCATCGACAACAAGGTGCTGACCAGAAGCGACAAGAACCGGGGCAAGAGCGAC
AACGTGCCCTCCGAAGAGGTCGTGAAGAAGATGAAGAACTACTGGCGGCAGCTGCTGAACGCCAAGCTGA
TTACCCAGAGAAAGTTCGACAATCTGACCAAGGCCGAGAGAGGCGGCCTGAGCGAACTGGATAAGGCCGG
CTTCATCAAGAGACAGCTGGTGGAAACCCGGCAGATCACAAAGCACGTGGCACAGATCCTGGACTCCCGG
ATGAACACTAAGTACGACGAGAATGACAAGCTGATCCGGGAAGTGAAAGTGATCACCCTGAAGTCCAAGC
TGGTGTCCGATTTCCGGAAGGATTTCCAGTTTTACAAAGTGCGCGAGATCAACAACTACCACCACGCCCA
CGACGCCTACCTGAACGCCGTCGTGGGAACCGCCCTGATCAAAAAGTACCCTAAGCTGGAAAGCGAGTTC
GTGTACGGCGACTACAAGGTGTACGACGTGCGGAAGATGATCGCCAAGAGCGAGCAGGAAATCGGCAAGG
CTACCGCCAAGTACTTCTTCTACAGCAACATCATGAACTTTTTCAAGACCGAGATTACCCTGGCCAACGG
CGAGATCCGGAAGCGGCCTCTGATCGAGACAAACGGCGAAACCGGGGAGATCGTGTGGGATAAGGGCCGG
GATTTTGCCACCGTGCGGAAAGTGCTGAGCATGCCCCAAGTGAATATCGTGAAAAAGACCGAGGTGCAGA
CAGGCGGCTTCAGCAAAGAGTCTATCCTGCCCAAGAGGAACAGCGATAAGCTGATCGCCAGAAAGAAGGA
CTGGGACCCTAAGAAGTACGGCGGCTTCGACAGCCCCACCGTGGCCTATTCTGTGCTGGTGGTGGCCAAA
GTGGAAAAGGGCAAGTCCAAGAAACTGAAGAGTGTGAAAGAGCTGCTGGGGATCACCATCATGGAAAGAA
GCAGCTTCGAGAAGAATCCCATCGACTTTCTGGAAGCCAAGGGCTACAAAGAAGTGAAAAAGGACCTGAT
CATCAAGCTGCCTAAGTACTCCCTGTTCGAGCTGGAAAACGGCCGGAAGAGAATGCTGGCCTCTGCCGGC
GAACTGCAGAAGGGAAACGAACTGGCCCTGCCCTCCAAATATGTGAACTTCCTGTACCTGGCCAGCCACT
ATGAGAAGCTGAAGGGCTCCCCCGAGGATAATGAGCAGAAACAGCTGTTTGTGGAACAGCACAAGCACTA
CCTGGACGAGATCATCGAGCAGATCAGCGAGTTCTCCAAGAGAGTGATCCTGGCCGACGCTAATCTGGAC
AAAGTGCTGTCCGCCTACAACAAGCACCGGGATAAGCCCATCAGAGAGCAGGCCGAGAATATCATCCACC
TGTTTACCCTGACCAATCTGGGAGCCCCTGCCGCCTTCAAGTACTTTGACACCACCATCGACCGGAAGAG
GTACACCAGCACCAAAGAGGTGCTGGACGCCACCCTGATCCACCAGAGCATCACCGGCCTGTACGAGACA
CGGATCGACCTGTCTCAGCTGGGAGGCGACAAGCGTCCTGCTGCTACTAAGAAAGCTGGTCAAGCTAAGA
AAAAGAAAGCTAGCGGCAGCGGCGCCGGATCCCCAAAGAAGAAAAGGAAGGTTGAAGACCCCAAGAAAAA
GAGGAAGGTGATAAGCGCTGGAAGCGGAGCTACTAACTTCAGCCTGCTGAAGCAGGCTGGAGACGTGGAG
GAGAACCCTGGACCTACCGAGTACAAGCCCACGGTGCGCCTCGCCACCCGCGACGACGTCCCCCGGGCCG
TACGCACCCTCGCCGCCGCGTTCGCCGACTACCCCGCCACGCGCCACACCGTCGACCCGGACCGCCACAT
CGAGCGGGTCACCGAGCTGCAAGAACTCTTCCTCACGCGCGTCGGGCTCGACATCGGCAAGGTGTGGGTC
GCGGACGACGGCGCCGCGGTGGCGGTCTGGACCACGCCGGAGAGCGTCGAAGCGGGGGCGGTGTTCGCCG
AGATCGGCCCGCGCATGGCCGAGTTGAGCGGTTCCCGGCTGGCCGCGCAGCAACAGATGGAAGGCCTCCT
GGCGCCGCACCGGCCCAAGGAGCCCGCGTGGTTCCTGGCCACCGTCGGCGTCTCGCCCGACCACCAGGGC
AAGGGTCTGGGCAGCGCCGTCGTGCTCCCCGGAGTGGAGGCGGCCGAGCGCGCCGGGGTGCCCGCCTTCC
TGGAGACATCCGCGCCCCGCAACCTCCCCTTCTACGAGCGGCTCGGCTTCACCGTCACCGCCGACGTCGA
GGTGCCCGAAGGACCGCGCACCTGGTGCATGACCCGCAAGCCCGGTGCCTGATAAGAATTCGATATCAAG
CTTATCGATAATCAACCTCTGGATTACAAAATTTGTGAAAGATTGACTGGTATTCTTAACTATGTTGCTC
CTTTTACGCTATGTGGATACGCTGCTTTAATGCCTTTGTATCATGCTATTGCTTCCCGTATGGCTTTCAT
TTTCTCCTCCTTGTATAAATCCTGGTTGCTGTCTCTTTATGAGGAGTTGTGGCCCGTTGTCAGGCAACGT
GGCGTGGTGTGCACTGTGTTTGCTGACGCAACCCCCACTGGTTGGGGCATTGCCACCACCTGTCAGCTCC
TTTCCGGGACTTTCGCTTTCCCCCTCCCTATTGCCACGGCGGAACTCATCGCCGCCTGCCTTGCCCGCTG
CTGGACAGGGGCTCGGCTGTTGGGCACTGACAATTCCGTGGTGTTGTCGGGGAAATCATCGTCCTTTCCT
TGGCTGCTCGCCTGTGTTGCCACCTGGATTCTGCGCGGGACGTCCTTCTGCTACGTCCCTTCGGCCCTCA
ATCCAGCGGACCTTCCTTCCCGCGGCCTGCTGCCGGCTCTGCGGCCTCTTCCGCGTCTTCGCCTTCGCCC
TCAGACGAGTCGGATCTCCCTTTGGGCCGCCTCCCCGCATCGATACCGTCGACCTCGAGACCTAGAAAAA
CATGGAGCAATCACAAGTAGCAATACAGCAGCTACCAATGCTGATTGTGCCTGGCTAGAAGCACAAGAGG
AGGAGGAGGTGGGTTTTCCAGTCACACCTCAGGTACCTTTAAGACCAATGACTTACAAGGCAGCTGTAGA
TCTTAGCCACTTTTTAAAAGAAAAGGGGGGACTGGAAGGGCTAATTCACTCCCAACGAAGACAAGATATC
CTTGATCTGTGGATCTACCACACACAAGGCTACTTCCCTGATTGGCAGAACTACACACCAGGGCCAGGGA
TCAGATATCCACTGACCTTTGGATGGTGCTACAAGCTAGTACCAGTTGAGCAAGAGAAGGTAGAAGAAGC
CAATGAAGGAGAGAACACCCGCTTGTTACACCCTGTGAGCCTGCATGGGATGGATGACCCGGAGAGAGAA
GTATTAGAGTGGAGGTTTGACAGCCGCCTAGCATTTCATCACATGGCCCGAGAGCTGCATCCGGACTGTA
CTGGGTCTCTCTGGTTAGACCAGATCTGAGCCTGGGAGCTCTCTGGCTAACTAGGGAACCCACTGCTTAA
GCCTCAATAAAGCTTGCCTTGAGTGCTTCAAGTAGTGTGTGCCCGTCTGTTGTGTGACTCTGGTAACTAG
AGATCCCTCAGACCCTTTTAGTCAGTGTGGAAAATCTCTAGCAGGGCCCGTTTAAACCCGCTGATCAGCC
TCGACTGTGCCTTCTAGTTGCCAGCCATCTGTTGTTTGCCCCTCCCCCGTGCCTTCCTTGACCCTGGAAG
GTGCCACTCCCACTGTCCTTTCCTAATAAAATGAGGAAATTGCATCGCATTGTCTGAGTAGGTGTCATTC
TATTCTGGGGGGTGGGGTGGGGCAGGACAGCAAGGGGGAGGATTGGGAAGACAATAGCAGGCATGCTGGG
GATGCGGTGGGCTCTATGGCTTCTGAGGCGGAAAGAACCAGCTGGGGCTCTAGGGGGTATCCCC
[124 nt withheld, positions 7485-7608]
C
[91 nt withheld, positions 7610-7700]
A
[49 nt withheld, positions 7702-7750]
CCTTTGACGTTGGAGTCCACGTTCTTT
[37 nt withheld, positions 7778-7814]
ACCCTATCTCGGTCTATTCTTTTGATTTATAAGGGATTTTGCCGATTTCGGCCTATTGGTTAAAAAATGA
GCTGATTTAACAAAAATTTAACGCGAATTAATTCTGTGGAATGTGTGTCAGTTAGGGTGTGGAAAGTCCC
CAGGCTCCCCAGCAGGCAGAAGTATGCAAAGCATGCATCTCAATTAGTCAGCAACCAGGTGTGGAAAGTC
CCCAGGCTCCCCAGCAGGCAGAAGTATGCAAAGCATGCATCTCAATTAGTCAGCAACCATAGTCCCGCCC
CTAACTCCGCCCATCCCGCCCCTAACTCCGCCCAGTTCCGCCCATTCTCCGCCCCATGGCTGACTAATTT
TTTTTATTTATGCAGAGGCCGAGGCCGCCTCTGCCTCTGAGCTATTCCAGAAGTAGTGAGGAGGCTTTTT
TGGAGGCCTAGGCTTTTGCAAAAAGCTCCCGGGAGCTTGTATATCCATTTTCGGATCTGATCAGCACGTG
TTGACAATTAATCATCGGCATAGTATATCGGCATAGTATAATACGACAAGGTGAGGAACTAAACCATGGC
CAAGTTGACCAGTGCCGTTCCGGTGCTCACCGCGCGCGACGTCGCCGGAGCGGTCGAGTTCTGGACCGAC
CGGCTCGGGTTCTCCCGGGACTTCGTGGAGGACGACTTCGCCGGTGTGGTCCGGGACGACGTGACCCTGT
TCATCAGCGCGGTCCAGGACCAGGTGGTGCCGGACAACACCCTGGCCTGGGTGTGGGTGCGCGGCCTGGA
CGAGCTGTACGCCGAGTGGTCGGAGGTCGTGTCCACGAACTTCCGGGACGCCTCCGGGCCGGCCATGACC
GAGATCGGCGAGCAGCCGTGGGGGCGGGAGTTCGCCCTGCGCGACCCGGCCGGCAACTGCGTGCACTTCG
TGGCCGAGGAGCAGGACTGACACGTGCTACGAGATTTCGATTCCACCGCCGCCTTCTATGAAAGGTTGGG
CTTCGGAATCGTTTTCCGGGACGCCGGCTGGATGATCCTCCAGCGCGGGGATCTCATGCTGGAGTTCTTC
GCCCACCCCAACTTGTTTATTGCAGCTTATAATGGTTACAAATAAAGCAATAGCATCACAAATTTCACAA
ATAAAGCATTTTTTTCACTGCATTCTAGTTGTGGTTTGTCCAAACTCATCAATGTATCTTATCATGTCTG
TATACCGTCGACCTCTAGCTAGAGCTTGGCGTAATCATGGTCATAGCTGTTTCCTGTGTGAAATTGTTAT
CCGCTCACAATTCCACACAACATACGAGCCGGAAGCATAAAGTGTAAAGCCTGGGGTGCCTAATGAGTGA
GCTAACTCACATTAATTGCGTTGCGCTCACTGCCCGCTTTCCAGTCGGGAAACCTGTCGTGCCAGCTGCA
TTAATGAATCGGCCAACGCGCGGGGAGAGGCGGTTTGCGTATTGGGCGCTCTTCCGCTTCCTCGCTCACT
GACTCGCTGCGCTCGGTCGTTCGGCTGCGGCGAGCGGTATCAGCTCACTCAAAGGCGGTAATACGGTTAT
CCACAGAATCAGGGGATAACGCAGGAAAGAACATGTGAGCAAAAGGCCAGCAAAAGGCCAGGAACCGTAA
AAAGGCCGCGTTGCTGGCGTTTTTCCATAGGCTCCGCCCCCCTGACGAGCATCACAAAAATCGACGCTCA
AGTCAGAGGTGGCGAAACCCGACAGGACTATAAAGATACCAGGCGTTTCCCCCTGGAAGCTCCCTCGTGC
GCTCTCCTGTTCCGACCCTGCCGCTTACCGGATACCTGTCCGCCTTTCTCCCTTCGGGAAGCGTGGCGCT
TTCTCATAGCTCACGCTGTAGGTATCTCAGTTCGGTGTAGGTCGTTCGCTCCAAGCTGGGCTGTGTGCAC
GAACCCCCCGTTCAGCCCGACCGCTGCGCCTTATCCGGTAACTATCGTCTTGAGTCCAACCCGGTAAGAC
ACGACTTATCGCCACTGGCAGCAGCCACTGGTAACAGGATTAGCAGAGCGAGGTATGTAGGCGGTGCTAC
AGAGTTCTTGAAGTGGTGGCCTAACTACGGCTACACTAGAAGAACAGTATTTGGTATCTGCGCTCTGCTG
AAGCCAGTTACCTTCGGAAAAAGAGTTGGTAGCTCTTGATCCGGCAAACAAACCACCGCTGGTAGCGGTG
GTTTTTTTGTTTGCAAGCAGCAGATTACGCGCAGAAAAAAAGGATCTCAAGAAGATCCTTTGATCTTTTC
TACGGGGTCTGACGCTCAGTGGAACGAAAACTCACGTTAAGGGATTTTGGTCATGAGATTATCAAAAAGG
ATCTTCACCTAGATCCTTTTAAATTAAAAATGAAGTTTTAAATCAATCTAAAGTATATATGAGTAAACTT
GGTCTGACAGTTACCAATGCTTAATCAGTGAGGCACCTATCTCAGCGATCTGTCTATTTCGTTCATCCAT
AGTTGCCTGACTCCCCGTCGTGTAGATAACTACGATACGGGAGGGCTTACCATCTGGCCCCAGTGCTGCA
ATGATACCGCGAGACCCACGCTCACCGGCTCCAGATTTATCAGCAATAAACCAGCCAGCCGGAAGGGCCG
AGCGCAGAAGTGGTCCTGCAACTTTATCCGCCTCCATCCAGTCTATTAATTGTTGCCGGGAAGCTAGAGT
AAGTAGTTCGCCAGTTAATAGTTTGCGCAACGTTGTTGCCATTGCTACAGGCATCGTGGTGTCACGCTCG
TCGTTTGGTATGGCTTCATTCAGCTCCGGTTCCCAACGATCAAGGCGAGTTACATGATCCCCCATGTTGT
GCAAAAAAGCGGTTAGCTCCTTCGGTCCTCCGATCGTTGTCAGAAGTAAGTTGGCCGCAGTGTTATCACT
CATGGTTATGGCAGCACTGCATAATTCTCTTACTGTCATGCCATCCGTAAGATGCTTTTCTGTGACTGGT
GAGTACTCAACCAAGTCATTCTGAGAATAGTGTATGCGGCGACCGAGTTGCTCTTGCCCGGCGTCAATAC
GGGATAATACCGCGCCACATAGCAGAACTTTAAAAGTGCTCATCATTGGAAAACGTTCTTCGGGGCGAAA
ACTCTCAAGGATCTTACCGCTGTTGAGATCCAGTTCGATGTAACCCACTCGTGCACCCAACTGATCTTCA
GCATCTTTTACTTTCACCAGCGTTTCTGGGTGAGCAAAAACAGGAAGGCAAAATGCCGCAAAAAAGGGAA
TAAGGGCGACACGGAAATGTTGAATACTCATACTCTTCCTTTTTCAATATTATTGAAGCATTTATCAGGG
TTATTGTCTCATGAGCGGATACATATTTGAATGTATTTAGAAAAATAAACAAATAGGGGTTCCGCGCACA
TTTCCCCGAAAAGTGCCACCTGACGTCGACGGATCGGGAGATCTCCCGATCCCCTATGGTGCACTCTCAG
TACAATCTGCTCTGATGCCGCATAGTTAAGCCAGTATCTGCTCCCTGCTTGTGTGTTGGAGGTCGCTGAG
TAGTGCGCGAGCAAAATTTAAGCTACAACAAGGCAAGGCTTGACCGACAATTGCATGAAGAATCTGCTTA
GGGTTAGGCGTTTTGCGCTGCTTCGCGATGTACGGGCCAGATATACGCGTTGACATTGATTATTGACTAG
TTATTAATAGTAATCAATTACGGGGTCATTAGTTCATAGCCCATATATGGAGTTCCGCGTTACATAACTT
ACGGTAAATGGCCCGCCTGGCTGACCGCCCAACGACCCCCGCCCATTGACGTCAATAATGACGTATGTTC
CCATAGTAACGCCAATAGGGACTTTCCATTGACGTCAATGGGTGGAGTATTTACGGTAAACTGCCCACTT
GGCAGTACATCAAGTGTATCATATGCCAAGTACGCCCCCTATTGACGTCAATGACGGTAAATGGCCCGCC
TGGCATTATGCCCAGTACATGACCTTATGGGACTTTCCTACTTGGCAGTACATCTACGTATTAGTCATCG
CTATTACCATGGTGATGCGGTTTTGGCAGTACATCAATGGGCGTGGATAGCGGTTTGACTCACGGGGATT
TCCAAGTCTCCACCCCATTGACGTCAATGGGAGTTTGTTTTGGCACCAAAATCAACGGGACTTTCCAAAA
TGTCGTAACAACTCCGCCCCATTGACGCAAATGGGCGGTAGGCGTGTACGGTGGGAGGTCTATATAAGCA
GCGCGTTTTGCCTGTACTGGGTCTCTCTGGTTAGACCAGATCTGAGCCTGGGAGCTCTCTGGCTAACTAG
GGAACCCACTGCTTAAGCCTCAATAAAGCTTGCCTTGAGTGCTTCAAGTAGTGTGTGCCCGTCTGTTGTG
TGACTCTGGTAACTAGAGATCCCTCAGACCCTTTTAGTCAGTGTGGAAAATCTCTAGCAGTGGCGCCCGA
ACAGGGACTTGAAAGCGAAAGGGAAACCAGAGGAGCTCTCTCGACGCAGGACTCGGCTTGCTGAAGCGCG
CACGGCAAGAGGCGAGGGGCGGCGACTGGTGAGTACGCCAAAAATTTTGACTAGCGGAGGCTAGAAGGAG
AGAGATGGGTGCGAGAGCGTCAGTATTAAGCGGGGGAGAATTAGATCGCGATGGGAAAAAATTCGGTTAA
GGCCAGGGGGAAAGAAAAAATATAAATTAAAACATATAGTATGGGCAAGCAGGGAGCTAGAACGATTCGC
AGTTAATCCTGGCCTGTTAGAAACATCAGAAGGCTGTAGACAAATACTGGGACAGCTACAACCATCCCTT
CAGACAGGATCAGAAGAACTTAGATCATTATATAATACAGTAGCAACCCTCTATTGTGTGCATCAAAGGA
TAGAGATAAAAGACACCAAGGAAGCTTTAGACAAGATAGAGGAAGAGCAAAACAAAAGTAAGACCACCGC
ACAGCAAGCGGCCGCTGATCTTCAGACCTGGAGGAGGAGATATGAGGGACAATTGGAGAAGTGAATTATA
TAAATATAAAGTAGTAAAAATTGAACCATTAGGAGTAGCACCCACCAAGGCAAAGAGAAGAGTGGTGCAG
AGAGAAAAAAGAGCAGTGGGAATAGGAGCTTTGTTCCTTGGGTTCTTGGGAGCAGCAGGAAGCACTATGG
GCGCAGCGTCAATGACGCTGACGGTACAGGCCAGACAATTATTGTCTGGTATAGTGCAGCAGCAGAACAA
TTTGCTGAGGGCTATTGAGGCGCAACAGCATCTGTTGCAACTCACAGTCTGGGGCATCAAGCAGCTCCAG
GCAAGAATCCTGGCTGTGGAAAGATACCTAAAGGATCAACAGCTCCTGGGGATTTGGG
Features (pLannotate 1.2.2; 31 found; start..end, strand, type, name):
      3..467     +  CDS            env (fragment): ENV_HV1H2 - Experimental evidence at protein level: Swiss-Prot protein existence level 1. [Transmembrane protein gp41]: Acts as a class I viral fusion protein. Under the current model, the protein has at least 3 conformational states: pre-fusion native state, pre-hairpin intermediate state, and post-fusion hairpin state. During fusion of viral and target intracellular membranes, the coiled coil regions (heptad repeats) assume a trimer-of-hairpins structure, positioning the fusion peptide in close proximity to the C-terminal region of the ectodomain. The formation of this structure appears to d
    516..633     +  misc_feature   cPPT/CTS: central polypurine tract and central termination sequence of HIV-1
    715..735     +  misc_feature   pause site (fragment): RNA polymerase II transcriptional pause signal from the human α2 globin gene
    967..5070    +  CDS            Cas9: Cas9 (Csn1) endonuclease from the Streptococcus pyogenes Type II CRISPR/Cas system generates RNA-guided double strand breaks in DNA
   5266..5862    +  CDS            PuroR: puromycin N-acetyltransferase; pac from Streptomyces alboniger; confers resistance to puromycin
   5866..5890    +  misc_feature   MCS (fragment): pBluescript multiple cloning site
   5890..6478    +  misc_feature   WPRE: woodchuck hepatitis virus posttranscriptional regulatory element
   6415..6996    +  CDS            nef (fragment): NEF_HV1H2 - Experimental evidence at protein level: Swiss-Prot protein existence level 1. Extracellular Nef protein targets CD4(+) T-lymphocytes for apoptosis by interacting with CXCR4 surface receptors. From Human immunodeficiency virus type 1 group M subtype B (isolate HXB2) (HIV-1).
   7003..7183    +  LTR            5' LTR (truncated): truncated 5' long terminal repeat (LTR) from HIV-1
   7215..7439    +  polyA_signal   bGH poly(A) signal: bovine growth hormone polyadenylation signal
   7443..7464    +  promoter       SV40 promoter (fragment): SV40 enhancer and early promoter
   7485..7913    +  rep_origin     f1 ori (sequence partly withheld): f1 bacteriophage origin of replication; arrow indicates direction of (+) strand synthesis
   7927..8256    +  promoter       SV40 promoter: SV40 enhancer and early promoter
   8304..8351    +  promoter       EM7 promoter: synthetic bacterial promoter&nbsp
   8370..8744    +  CDS            BleoR: antibiotic-binding protein; Sh ble from Streptoalloteichus hindustanus; confers resistance to bleomycin, phleomycin, and Zeocin™
   8754..8879    +  CDS            ble (fragment): BLE_KLEPN - Experimental evidence at protein level: Swiss-Prot protein existence level 1. Binding protein with a strong affinity to the bleomycin family of antibiotics. Binds to CL990; an antimitotic-antibiotic compound. From Klebsiella pneumoniae.
   8874..8995    +  polyA_signal   SV40 poly(A) signal: SV40 polyadenylation signal
   9066..9088    -  protein_bind   lac operator (fragment): The lac repressor binds to the lac operator to inhibit transcription in E. coli. This inhibition can be relieved by adding lactose or isopropyl-β-D-thiogalactopyranoside (IPTG). lac repressor encoded by lacI
   9092..9122    -  promoter       lac promoter: promoter for the E. coli lac operon
   9137..9158    -  protein_bind   CAP binding site: CAP binding activates transcription in the presence of cAMP. E. coli catabolite activator protein
   9171..9263    -  CDS            lacI (fragment): lac repressor; lacI; The lac repressor binds to the lac operator to inhibit transcription in E. coli. This inhibition can be relieved by adding lactose or isopropyl-β-D-thiogalactopyranoside (IPTG).
   9446..10034   -  rep_origin     ori: high-copy-number ColE1/pMB1/pBR322/pUC origin of replication
  10205..11065   -  CDS            AmpR: β-lactamase; bla; confers resistance to ampicillin, carbenicillin, and related antibiotics
  11066..11170   -  promoter       AmpR promoter: bla
  11229..11281   -  misc_feature   bom (fragment): basis of mobility region from pBR322
  11436..11815   +  enhancer       CMV enhancer: human cytomegalovirus immediate early enhancer
  11816..12015   +  promoter       CMV promoter: human cytomegalovirus (CMV) immediate early promoter
  12033..12213   +  LTR            5' LTR (truncated): truncated 5' long terminal repeat (LTR) from HIV-1
  12260..12385   +  misc_feature   HIV-1 Ψ: packaging signal of human immunodeficiency virus type 1
  12369..12732   +  CDS            HIV-1 gag (fragment): gag protein from human immunodeficiency virus 1; gag
  12878..13111   +  misc_feature   RRE: The Rev response element (RRE) of HIV-1 allows for Rev-dependent mRNA export from the nucleus to the cytoplasm.
