[The description below was written by a language model from this plasmid's Addgene catalogue record and pLannotate feature annotations shown in this document.]
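Description:
Construct 33 - NFKBRp_Cas9_3xNLS_p2a-puroR is a 13.1 kb lentiviral transfer plasmid for mammalian expression and synthetic biology, designed to build stable cell lines in which Cas9 is produced in response to TNFα. In bacteria it is maintained through a high-copy ColE1/pUC-type origin with ampicillin resistance. An f1 origin is also present, as is an SV40/EM7-driven bleomycin/Zeocin resistance cassette in the backbone outside the viral region. The viral genome is transcribed from a CMV enhancer/promoter fused to a truncated HIV-1 5' LTR. This is followed by the Ψ packaging signal with a gag fragment, the RRE for Rev-dependent RNA export, and the cPPT/CTS. A second truncated LTR and a bGH polyadenylation signal close the unit.

The payload sits between the cPPT and the WPRE. It consists of the Streptococcus pyogenes Cas9 coding sequence followed by the puromycin N-acetyltransferase gene. According to the construct name, Cas9 carries three nuclear localisation signals and is linked to PuroR by a P2A self-cleaving peptide, so both proteins would come from a single transcript. The NLS and P2A elements fall in an unannotated gap in the feature table. The NF-κB-responsive promoter named in the title is likewise not annotated, though an unassigned stretch lies upstream of Cas9, just after a fragment of a transcriptional pause site. The WPRE downstream enhances transcript stability and expression. Because puromycin resistance shares the inducible transcript, selection of integrants would depend on activity of that promoter. The associated work concerns continuous genetic recording with self-targeting CRISPR-Cas in human cells, where signal-dependent Cas9 expression couples an inflammatory input to genome editing.
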