Addgene plasmid #81255: Construct 33 - NFKBRp_Cas9_3xNLS_p2a-puroR
Purpose: Lentiviral construct for building stable cell lines expressing Cas9 in the presence of TNFa via puromycin selection
Depositing lab: Timothy Lu. Depositing organization: Massachusetts Institute of Technology. Publication: Continuous genetic recording with self-targeting CRISPR-Cas in human cells. Perli SD, Cui CH, Lu TK. Science. 2016 Aug 18. pii: aag0511. 10.1126/science.aag0511 PubMed 27540006.
Backbone
  Vector backbone: Lentiviral
  Total vector size (bp): 13122
  Vector type: Mammalian Expression, Lentiviral, Synthetic Biology
  Selectable markers: Puromycin
Growth in bacteria
  Bacterial resistance: Ampicillin, 100 μg/mL
  Growth temperature: 37°C
  Growth strain: NEB Stable
  Copy number: High Copy
Gene/Insert
  Gene/Insert name: Cas9-3xNLS
Terms and licenses: Academic/Nonprofit Terms; Industry Terms: Not Available to Industry
How to cite: Construct 33 - NFKBRp_Cas9_3xNLS_p2a-puroR was a gift from Timothy Lu (Addgene plasmid # 81255 ; http://n2t.net/addgene:81255 ; RRID:Addgene_81255)
