>Addgene plasmid #81255 | Construct 33 - NFKBRp_Cas9_3xNLS_p2a-puroR | addgene partial sequence | sequence record 157816 | JBS21 5'-TCGTAGAAGGGGAGGTTGCG-3'
GGCGCGCTCGGCCGCCTCCACTCCGGGGAGCACGACGGCGCTGCCCAGACCCTTGCCCTGGTGGTCGGGC
GAGACGCCGACGGTGGCCAGGAACCACGCGGGCTCCTTGGGCCGGTGCGGCGCCAGGAGGCCTTCCATCT
GTTGCTGCGCGGCCAGCCGGGAACCGCTCAACTCGGCCATGCGCGGGCCGATCTCGGCGAACACCGCCCC
CGCTTCGACGCTCTCCGGCGTGGTCCAGACCGCCACCGCGGCGCCGTCGTCCGCGACCCACACCTTGCCG
ATGTCGAGCCCGACGCGCGTGAGGAAGAGTTCTTGCAGCTCGGTGACCCGCTCGATGTGGCGGTCCGGGT
CGACGGTGTGGCGCGTGGCGGGGTAGTCGGCGAACGCGGCGGCGAGGGTGCGTACGGCCCGGGGGACGTC
GTCGCGGGTGGCGAGGCGCACCGTGGGCTTGTACTCGGTAGGTCCAGGGTTCTCCTCCACGTCTCCAGCC
TGCTTCAGCAGGCTGAAGTTAGTAGCTCCGCTTCCAGCGCTTATCACCTTCCTCTTTTTCTTGGGGTCTT
CAACCTTCCTTTTCTTCTTTGGGGATCCGGCGCCGCTGCCGCTAGCTTTCTTTTTCTTAGCTTGACCAGC
TTTCTTAGTAGCAGCAGGACGCTTGTCGCCTCCCAGCTGAGACAGGTCGATCCGTGTCTCGTACAGGCCG
GTGATGCTCTGGTGGATCAGGGTGGCGTCCAGCACCTCTTTGGTGCTGGTGTACCTCTTCCGGTCGATGG
TGGTGTCAAAGTACTTGAAGGCGGCAGGGGCTCCCAGATTGGTCAGGGTAAACAGGTGGATGATATTCTC
GGCCTGCTCTCTGATGGGCTTATCCCGGTGCTTGTTGTAGGCGGACAGCACTT
