>Addgene plasmid #81255 | Construct 33 - NFKBRp_Cas9_3xNLS_p2a-puroR | addgene partial sequence | sequence record 159234 | FUGW-Fwd 5'-ATTACAGGGACAGCAGAGATCC-3'
TCCGAGGTTCTAGACAGGTGCCAGAACATTTCTCTATCGATAGGTACCGGGGACTTTCCGGGAATTTCCG
GGGACTTTCCGGGAATTTCCGGGAATTTCCGGGGACTTTCCGGGAATTTCCGGGGACTTTCCGGGAATTT
CCAGATCTGGCCTCGGCGGCCAAGCTTGCTAGCGGGGGGCTATAAAAGGGGGTGGGGGCGTTCGTCCTCA
CTCTAGTTCTGCGATCTAAGTAAGCTTGGCATTACCGGTCGCCAACGCGTGCCACCATGGACAAGAAGTA
CAGCATCGGCCTGGACATCGGCACCAACTCTGTGGGCTGGGCCGTGATCACCGACGAGTACAAGGTGCCC
AGCAAGAAATTCAAGGTGCTGGGCAACACCGACCGGCACAGCATCAAGAAGAACCTGATCGGAGCCCTGC
TGTTCGACAGCGGCGAAACAGCCGAGGCCACCCGGCTGAAGAGAACCGCCAGAAGAAGATACACCAGACG
GAAGAACCGGATCTGCTATCTGCAAGAGATCTTCAGCAACGAGATGGCCAAGGTGGACGACAGCTTCTTC
CACAGACTGGAAGAGTCCTTCCTGGTGGAAGAGGATAAGAAGCACGAGCGGCACCCCATCTTCGGCAACA
TCGTGGACGAGGTGGCCTACCACGAGAAGTACCCCACCATCTACCACCTGAGAAAGAAACTGGTGGACAG
CACCGACAAGGCCGACCTGCGGCTGATCTATCTGGCCCTGGCCCACATGATCAAGTTCCGGGGCCACTTC
CTGATCGAGGGCGACCTGAACCCCGACAACAGCGACGTGGACAAGCTGTTCATCCAGCTGGTGCAGACCT
ACAACCAGCTGTTCGAGGAAAACCCCATCAACGCCAGCGGCGTGGACGC
